Addgene plasmid #171225: pCIneo-AR-S90A
Purpose: Mammalian expression of un-tagged human androgen receptor phosphorylation mutant: AR-Ser90Ala (AR-S90A)
Depositing lab: Steven Balk. Publication: Androgen receptor phosphorylation and stabilization in prostate cancer by cyclin-dependent kinase 1. Chen S, Xu Y, Yuan X, Bubley GJ, Balk SP. Proc Natl Acad Sci U S A. 2006 Oct 24;103(43):15969-74. doi: 10.1073/pnas.0604193103. Epub 2006 Oct 16. PubMed 17043241.
Backbone
  Vector backbone: pCIneo
  Backbone manufacturer: Promega
  Backbone size w/o insert (bp): 5500
  Vector type: Mammalian Expression, Bacterial Expression
  Selectable markers: Neomycin (select with G418)
Growth in bacteria
  Bacterial resistance: Ampicillin, 100 μg/mL
  Growth temperature: 37°C
  Growth strain: DH5alpha
  Copy number: High Copy
Gene/Insert
  Gene/Insert name: human androgen receptor Ser90Ala mutant (alt name: AR-S90A)
  Species: H. sapiens (human)
  Insert size (bp): 3000
  Mutation: AR-Ser90Ala (AR-S90A)
  Entrez Gene: AR (a.k.a. AIS, AR8, DHTR, HUMARA, HYSP1, KD, NR3C4, SBMA, SMAX1, TFM)
  Promoter: CMV
  Cloning method: Restriction Enzyme; 5′ cloning site NheI (unknown if destroyed); 3′ cloning site NotI (unknown if destroyed)
  Sequencing primers: 5′ CMV_fwd_primer
Terms and licenses: Academic/Nonprofit Terms; Industry Terms: Not Available to Industry
Depositor comments: Mutation in an AR Ser-Pro phosphorylation site, and the exact amino acid residue position and composition may slightly vary based on human AR versions.
How to cite: pCIneo-AR-S90A was a gift from Steven Balk (Addgene plasmid # 171225 ; http://n2t.net/addgene:171225 ; RRID:Addgene_171225)
