[The description below was written by a language model from this plasmid's Addgene catalogue record and pLannotate feature annotations shown in this document.]
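Description:
pCIneo-AR-S90A is a mammalian expression plasmid built on the Promega pCIneo backbone that carries an untagged human androgen receptor (AR) in which serine 90 has been replaced by alanine. The full sequence record is about 8.5 kb. In bacteria it is maintained at high copy through a ColE1/pUC-type origin and selected with ampicillin via the β-lactamase gene. An f1 origin is also present, which permits single-stranded DNA production. For stable selection in mammalian cells, a separate cassette places the neomycin phosphotransferase gene under the SV40 enhancer/early promoter with a synthetic polyadenylation signal, conferring G418 resistance.

The AR coding sequence, cloned between NheI and NotI sites, is driven by the human CMV immediate-early enhancer and promoter. A chimeric β-globin/immunoglobulin intron lies upstream of the insert, an element generally included to improve transcript processing and expression, and an SV40 poly(A) signal follows it. A T7 promoter sits immediately upstream of the insert and a T3 promoter fragment lies downstream in the opposite orientation, a layout typically used for in vitro transcription or sequencing. The annotated AR open reading frame spans roughly 2.75 kb; the isoform note attached to that feature is generic database text, not a statement about this clone.

The Ser90Ala change removes a phosphorylatable residue at a Ser-Pro site. The depositor notes that exact residue numbering can differ slightly between human AR reference versions. The construct serves as a non-phosphorylatable mutant for studying how AR phosphorylation affects the receptor. The associated work concerns cyclin-dependent kinase 1-mediated AR phosphorylation and stabilization in prostate cancer.
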