Features (pLannotate 1.2.2; 19 found; start..end, strand, type, name):
    140..517     +  enhancer       CMV enhancer: human cytomegalovirus immediate early enhancer
    518..729     +  promoter       CMV promoter: human cytomegalovirus (CMV) immediate early promoter
    890..1022    +  intron         chimeric intron: chimera between introns from human β-globin and immunoglobulin heavy chain genes
   1067..1085    +  promoter       T7 promoter: promoter for bacteriophage T7 RNA polymerase
   1125..3878    +  CDS            AR: ANDR_HUMAN - Also known as DHTR, NR3C4. Experimental evidence at protein level: Swiss-Prot protein existence level 1. [Isoform 4]: Lacks the C-terminal ligand-binding domain and may therefore constitutively activate the transcription of a specific set of genes independently of steroid hormones. From Homo sapiens (Human).
   4189..4206    -  promoter       T3 promoter (fragment): promoter for bacteriophage T3 RNA polymerase
   4224..4345    -  polyA_signal   SV40 poly(A) signal: SV40 polyadenylation signal
   4368..4436    -  CDS            large T antigen (fragment): large T antigen from SV40 (simian virus 40)
   4460..4527    +  CDS            lacZα (fragment): LacZα fragment of β-galactosidase; lacZ fragment
   4531..4959    +  rep_origin     f1 ori (sequence partly withheld): f1 bacteriophage origin of replication; arrow indicates direction of (+) strand synthesis
   4987..5038    -  misc_feature   bom (fragment): basis of mobility region from pBR322
   5103..5460    +  promoter       SV40 promoter: SV40 enhancer and early promoter
   5511..6302    +  CDS            neo: KKA2_KLEPN - Also known as kan, nptII. Experimental evidence at protein level: Swiss-Prot protein existence level 1. Resistance to kanamycin, neomycin, paromomycin, ribostamycin, butirosin and gentamicin B. From Klebsiella pneumoniae.
   6369..6417    +  polyA_signal   poly(A) signal: synthetic polyadenylation signal
   6437..6491    -  misc_feature   bom (fragment): basis of mobility region from pBR322
   6593..6628    -  CDS            rop (fragment): Rop protein, which maintains plasmids at low copy number; rop
   6723..6827    +  promoter       AmpR promoter: bla
   6828..7688    +  CDS            AmpR: β-lactamase; bla; confers resistance to ampicillin, carbenicillin, and related antibiotics
   7859..8447    +  rep_origin     ori: high-copy-number ColE1/pMB1/pBR322/pUC origin of replication
>Addgene plasmid #171225 | pCIneo-AR-S90A | addgene full sequence | sequence record 335918 | Addgene NGS Result
TCAATATTGGCCATTAGCCATATTATTCATTGGTTATATAGCATAAATCAATATTGGCTATTGGCCATTG
CATACGTTGTATCTATATCATAATATGTACATTTATATTGGCTCATGTCCAATATGACCGCCATGTTGGC
ATTGATTATTGACTAGTTATTAATAGTAATCAATTACGGGGTCATTAGTTCATAGCCCATATATGGAGTT
CCGCGTTACATAACTTACGGTAAATGGCCCGCCTGGCTGACCGCCCAACGACCCCCGCCCATTGACGTCA
ATAATGACGTATGTTCCCATAGTAACGCCAATAGGGACTTTCCATTGACGTCAATGGGTGGAGTATTTAC
GGTAAACTGCCCACTTGGCAGTACATCAAGTGTATCATATGCCAAGTCCGCCCCCTATTGACGTCAATGA
CGGTAAATGGCCCGCCTGGCATTATGCCCAGTACATGACCTTACGGGACTTTCCTACTTGGCAGTACATC
TACGTATTAGTCATCGCTATTACCATGGTGATGCGGTTTTGGCAGTACACCAATGGGCGTGGATAGCGGT
TTGACTCACGGGGATTTCCAAGTCTCCACCCCATTGACGTCAATGGGAGTTTGTTTTGGCACCAAAATCA
ACGGGACTTTCCAAAATGTCGTAACAACTGCGATCGCCCGCCCCGTTGACGCAAATGGGCGGTAGGCGTG
TACGGTGGGAGGTCTATATAAGCAGAGCTCGTTTAGTGAACCGTCAGATCACTAGAAGCTTTATTGCGGT
AGTTTATCACAGTTAAATTGCTAACGCAGTCAGTGCTTCTGACACAACAGTCTCGAACTTAAGCTGCAGT
GACTCTCTTAAGGTAGCCTTGCAGAAGTTGGTCGTGAGGCACTGGGCAGGTAAGTATCAAGGTTACAAGA
CAGGTTTAAGGAGACCAATAGAAACTGGGCTTGTCGAGACAGAGAAGACTCTTGCGTTTCTGATAGGCAC
CTATTGGTCTTACTGACATCCACTTTGCCTTTCTCTCCACAGGTGTCCACTCCCAGTTCAATTACAGCTC
TTAAGGCTAGAGTACTTAATACGACTCACTATAGGCTAGCGTTTAAACTTAAGCTTGGTACCGAGCTCGG
ATCCATGGAAGTGCAGTTAGGGCTGGGAAGGGTCTACCCTCGGCCGCCGTCCAAGACCTACCGAGGAGCT
TTCCAGAATCTGTTCCAGAGCGTGCGCGAAGTGATCCAGAACCCGGGCCCCAGGCACCCAGAGGCCGCGA
GCGCAGCACCTCCCGGCGCCAGTTTGCTGCTGCTGCAGCAGCAGCAGCAGCAGCAGCAGCAGCAGCAGCA
GCAGCAGCAGCAGCAAGAGACTAGCCCCAGGCAGCAGCAGCAGCAGCAGGGTGAGGATGGTGCTCCCCAA
GCCCATCGTAGAGGCCCCACAGGCTACCTGGTCCTGGATGAGGAACAGCAACCTTCACAGCCGCAGTCGG
CCCTGGAGTGCCACCCCGAGAGAGGTTGCGTCCCAGAGCCTGGAGCCGCCGTGGCCGCCAGCAAGGGGCT
GCCGCAGCAGCTGCCAGCACCTCCGGACGAGGATGACTCAGCTGCCCCATCCACGTTGTCCCTGCTGGGC
CCCACTTTCCCCGGCTTAAGCAGCTGCTCCGCTGACCTTAAAGACATCCTGAGCGAGGCCAGCACCATGC
AACTCCTTCAGCAACAGCAGCAGGAAGCAGTATCCGAAGGCAGCAGCAGCGGGAGAGCGAGGGAGGCCTC
GGGGGCTCCCACTTCCTCCAAGGACAATTACTTAGGGGGCACTTCGACCATTTCTGACAACGCCAAGGAG
TTGTGTAAGGCAGTGTCGGTGTCCATGGGCCTGGGTGTGGAGGCGTTGGAGCATCTGAGTCCAGGGGAAC
AGCTTCGGGGGGATTGCATGTACGCCCCACTTTTGGGAGTTCCACCCGCTGTGCGTCCCACTCCTTGTGC
CCCATTGGCCGAATGCAAAGGTTCTCTGCTAGACGACAGCGCAGGCAAGAGCACTGAAGATACTGCTGAG
TATTCCCCTTTCAAGGGAGGTTACACCAAAGGGCTAGAAGGCGAGAGCCTAGGCTGCTCTGGCAGCGCTG
CAGCAGGGAGCTCCGGGACACTTGAACTGCCGTCTACCCTGTCTCTCTACAAGTCCGGAGCACTGGACGA
GGCAGCTGCGTACCAGAGTCGCGACTACTACAACTTTCCACTGGCTCTGGCCGGACCGCCGCCCCCTCCG
CCGCCTCCCCATCCCCACGCTCGCATCAAGCTGGAGAACCCGCTGGACTACGGCAGCGCCTGGGCGGCTG
CGGCGGCGCAGTGCCGCTATGGGGACCTGGCGAGCCTGCATGGCGCGGGTGCAGCGGGACCCGGTTCTGG
GTCACCCTCAGCCGCCGCTTCCTCATCCTGGCACACTCTCTTCACAGCCGAAGAAGGCCAGTTGTATGGA
CCGTGTGGTGGTGGTGGGGGTGGTGGTGGCGGCGGCGGCGGCGGCGGCGGCGGCGGCGGCGGCGGCGGCG
GCGGCGGCGGCGGCGGCGAGGCGGGAGCTGTAGCCCCCTACGGCTACACTCGGCCCCCTCAGGGGCTGGC
GGGCCAGGAAAGCGACTTCACCGCACCTGATGTGTGGTACCCTGGCGGCATGGTGAGCAGAGTGCCCTAT
CCCAGTCCCACTTGTGTCAAAAGCGAAATGGGCCCCTGGATGGATAGCTACTCCGGACCTTACGGGGACA
TGCGTTTGGAGACTGCCAGGGACCATGTTTTGCCCATTGACTATTACTTTCCACCCCAGAAGACCTGCCT
GATCTGTGGAGATGAAGCTTCTGGGTGTCACTATGGAGCTCTCACATGTGGAAGCTGCAAGGTCTTCTTC
AAAAGAGCCGCTGAAGGGAAACAGAAGTACCTGTGCGCCAGCAGAAATGATTGCACTATTGATAAATTCC
GAAGGAAAAATTGTCCATCTTGTCGTCTTCGGAAATGTTATGAAGCAGGGATGACTCTGGGAGCCCGGAA
GCTGAAGAAACTTGGTAATCTGAAACTACAGGAGGAAGGAGAGGCTTCCAGCACCACCAGCCCCACTGAG
GAGACAACCCAGAAGCTGACAGTGTCACACATTGAAGGCTATGAATGTCAGCCCATCTTTCTGAATGTCC
TGGAAGCCATTGAGCCAGGTGTAGTGTGTGCTGGACACGACAACAACCAGCCCGACTCCTTTGCAGCCTT
GCTCTCTAGCCTCAATGAACTGGGAGAGAGACAGCTTGTACACGTGGTCAAGTGGGCCAAGGCCTTGCCT
GGCTTCCGCAACTTACACGTGGACGACCAGATGGCTGTCATTCAGTACTCCTGGATGGGGCTCATGGTGT
TTGCCATGGGCTGGCGATCCTTCACCAATGTCAACTCCAGGATGCTCTACTTCGCCCCTGATCTGGTTTT
CAATGAGTACCGCATGCACAAGTCCCGGATGTACAGCCAGTGTGTCCGAATGAGGCACCTCTCTCAAGAG
TTTGGATGGCTCCAAATCACCCCCCAGGAATTCCTGTGCATGAAAGCACTGCTACTCTTCAGCATTATTC
CAGTGGATGGGCTGAAAAATCAAAAATTCTTTGATGAACTTCGAATGAACTACATCAAGGAACTCGATCG
TATCATTGCATGCAAAAGAAAAAATCCCACATCCTGCTCAAGACGCTTCTACCAGCTCACCAAGCTCCTG
GACTCCGTGCAGCCTATTGCGAGAGAGCTGCATCAGTTCACTTTTGACCTGCTAATCAAGTCACACATGG
TGAGCGTGGACTTTCCGGAAATGATGGCAGAGATCATCTCTGTGCAAGTGCCCAAGATCCTTTCTGGGAA
AGTCAAGCCCATCTATTTCCACACCCAGTGAAGCATTGGAAACCCTATTTCCCCACCCCAGCTCATGCCC
CCTTTCAGATGTCTTCTGCCTGTTATAACTCTGCACTACTCCTCTGCAGTGCCTTGGGGAATTTCCTCTA
TTGATGTACAGTCTGTCATGAACATGTTCCTGAATTCTATTTGCTGGGCTTTTTTTTTCTCTTTCTCTCC
TTTCTTTTTCTTCTTCCCTCCCTATCTAACCCTCCCATGGCACCTTCAGACTTTGCTTCCCATTGTGGCT
CCTATCTGTGTTTTGAATGGTGTTGTATGCCTTTATCCAGCACAGTGGCGGCCGCTTCCCTTTAGTGAGG
GTTAATGCTTCGAGCAGACATGATAAGATACATTGATGAGTTTGGACAAACCACAACTAGAATGCAGTGA
AAAAAATGCTTTATTTGTGAAATTTGTGATGCTATTGCTTTATTTGTAACCATTATAAGCTGCAATAAAC
AAGTTAACAACAACAATTGCATTCATTTTATGTTTCAGGTTCAGGGGGAGATGTGGGAGGTTTTTTAAAG
CAAGTAAAACCTCTACAAATGTGGTAAAATCCGATAAGGATCGATCCGGGCTGGCGTAATAGCGAAGAGG
CCCGCACCGATCGCCCTTCCCAACAGTTGCGCAGCCTGAATGGCGAATGG
[124 nt withheld, positions 4531-4654]
C
[91 nt withheld, positions 4656-4746]
A
[49 nt withheld, positions 4748-4796]
CCTTTGACGTTGGAGTCCACGTTCTTT
[37 nt withheld, positions 4824-4860]
ACCCTATCTCGGTCTATTCTTTTGATTTATAAGGGATTTTGCCGATTTCGGCCTATTGGTTAAAAAATGA
GCTGATTTAACAAAAATTTAACGCGAATTTTAACAAAATATTAACGCTTACAATTTCCTGATGCGGTATT
TTCTCCTTACGCATCTGTGCGGTATTTCACACCGCATACGCGGATCTGCGCAGCACCATGGCCTGAAATA
ACCTCTGAAAGAGGAACTTGGTTAGGTACCTTCTGAGGCGGAAAGAACCAGCTGTGGAATGTGTGTCAGT
TAGGGTGTGGAAAGTCCCCAGGCTCCCCAGCAGGCAGAAGTATGCAAAGCATGCATCTCAATTAGTCAGC
AACCAGGTGTGGAAAGTCCCCAGGCTCCCCAGCAGGCAGAAGTATGCAAAGCATGCATCTCAATTAGTCA
GCAACCATAGTCCCGCCCCTAACTCCGCCCATCCCGCCCCTAACTCCGCCCAGTTCCGCCCATTCTCCGC
CCCATGGCTGACTAATTTTTTTTATTTATGCAGAGGCCGAGGCCGCCTCGGCCTCTGAGCTATTCCAGAA
GTAGTGAGGAGGCTTTTTTGGAGGCCTAGGCTTTTGCAAAAAGCTTGATTCTTCTGACACAACAGTCTCG
AACTTAAGGCTAGAGCCACCATGATTGAACAAGATGGATTGCACGCAGGTTCTCCGGCCGCTTGGGTGGA
GAGGCTATTCGGCTATGACTGGGCACAACAGACAATCGGCTGCTCTGATGCCGCCGTGTTCCGGCTGTCA
GCGCAGGGGCGCCCGGTTCTTTTTGTCAAGACCGACCTGTCCGGTGCCCTGAATGAACTGCAGGACGAGG
CAGCGCGGCTATCGTGGCTGGCCACGACGGGCGTTCCTTGCGCAGCTGTGCTCGACGTTGTCACTGAAGC
GGGAAGGGACTGGCTGCTATTGGGCGAAGTGCCGGGGCAGGATCTCCTGTCATCTCACCTTGCTCCTGCC
GAGAAAGTATCCATCATGGCTGATGCAATGCGGCGGCTGCATACGCTTGATCCGGCTACCTGCCCATTCG
ACCACCAAGCGAAACATCGCATCGAGCGAGCACGTACTCGGATGGAAGCCGGTCTTGTCGATCAGGATGA
TCTGGACGAAGAGCATCAGGGGCTCGCGCCAGCCGAACTGTTCGCCAGGCTCAAGGCGCGCATGCCCGAC
GGCGAGGATCTCGTCGTGACCCATGGCGATGCCTGCTTGCCGAATATCATGGTGGAAAATGGCCGCTTTT
CTGGATTCATCGACTGTGGCCGGCTGGGTGTGGCGGACCGCTATCAGGACATAGCGTTGGCTACCCGTGA
TATTGCTGAAGAGCTTGGCGGCGAATGGGCTGACCGCTTCCTCGTGCTTTACGGTATCGCCGCTCCCGAT
TCGCAGCGCATCGCCTTCTATCGCCTTCTTGACGAGTTCTTCTGAGCGGGACTCTGGGGTTCGAAATGAC
CGACCAAGCGACGCCCAACCTGCCATCACGATGGCCGCAATAAAATATCTTTATTTTCATTACATCTGTG
TGTTGGTTTTTTGTGTGAATCGATAGCGATAAGGATCCGCGTATGGTGCACTCTCAGTACAATCTGCTCT
GATGCCGCATAGTTAAGCCAGCCCCGACACCCGCCAACACCCGCTGACGCGCCCTGACGGGCTTGTCTGC
TCCCGGCATCCGCTTACAGACAAGCTGTGACCGTCTCCGGGAGCTGCATGTGTCAGAGGTTTTCACCGTC
ATCACCGAAACGCGCGAGACGAAAGGGCCTCGTGATACGCCTATTTTTATAGGTTAATGTCATGATAATA
ATGGTTTCTTAGACGTCAGGTGGCACTTTTCGGGGAAATGTGCGCGGAACCCCTATTTGTTTATTTTTCT
AAATACATTCAAATATGTATCCGCTCATGAGACAATAACCCTGATAAATGCTTCAATAATATTGAAAAAG
GAAGAGTATGAGTATTCAACATTTCCGTGTCGCCCTTATTCCCTTTTTTGCGGCATTTTGCCTTCCTGTT
TTTGCTCACCCAGAAACGCTGGTGAAAGTAAAAGATGCTGAAGATCAGTTGGGTGCACGAGTGGGTTACA
TCGAACTGGATCTCAACAGCGGTAAGATCCTTGAGAGTTTTCGCCCCGAAGAACGTTTTCCAATGATGAG
CACTTTTAAAGTTCTGCTATGTGGCGCGGTATTATCCCGTATTGACGCCGGGCAAGAGCAACTCGGTCGC
CGCATACACTATTCTCAGAATGACTTGGTTGAGTACTCACCAGTCACAGAAAAGCATCTTACGGATGGCA
TGACAGTAAGAGAATTATGCAGTGCTGCCATAACCATGAGTGATAACACTGCGGCCAACTTACTTCTGAC
AACGATCGGAGGACCGAAGGAGCTAACCGCTTTTTTGCACAACATGGGGGATCATGTAACTCGCCTTGAT
CGTTGGGAACCGGAGCTGAATGAAGCCATACCAAACGACGAGCGTGACACCACGATGCCTGTAGCAATGG
CAACAACGTTGCGCAAACTATTAACTGGCGAACTACTTACTCTAGCTTCCCGGCAACAATTAATAGACTG
GATGGAGGCGGATAAAGTTGCAGGACCACTTCTGCGCTCGGCCCTTCCGGCTGGCTGGTTTATTGCTGAT
AAATCTGGAGCCGGTGAGCGTGGGTCTCGCGGTATCATTGCAGCACTGGGGCCAGATGGTAAGCCCTCCC
GTATCGTAGTTATCTACACGACGGGGAGTCAGGCAACTATGGATGAACGAAATAGACAGATCGCTGAGAT
AGGTGCCTCACTGATTAAGCATTGGTAACTGTCAGACCAAGTTTACTCATATATACTTTAGATTGATTTA
AAACTTCATTTTTAATTTAAAAGGATCTAGGTGAAGATCCTTTTTGATAATCTCATGACCAAAATCCCTT
AACGTGAGTTTTCGTTCCACTGAGCGTCAGACCCCGTAGAAAAGATCAAAGGATCTTCTTGAGATCCTTT
TTTTCTGCGCGTAATCTGCTGCTTGCAAACAAAAAAACCACCGCTACCAGCGGTGGTTTGTTTGCCGGAT
CAAGAGCTACCAACTCTTTTTCCGAAGGTAACTGGCTTCAGCAGAGCGCAGATACCAAATACTGTTCTTC
TAGTGTAGCCGTAGTTAGGCCACCACTTCAAGAACTCTGTAGCACCGCCTACATACCTCGCTCTGCTAAT
CCTGTTACCAGTGGCTGCTGCCAGTGGCGATAAGTCGTGTCTTACCGGGTTGGACTCAAGACGATAGTTA
CCGGATAAGGCGCAGCGGTCGGGCTGAACGGGGGGTTCGTGCACACAGCCCAGCTTGGAGCGAACGACCT
ACACCGAACTGAGATACCTACAGCGTGAGCTATGAGAAAGCGCCACGCTTCCCGAAGGGAGAAAGGCGGA
CAGGTATCCGGTAAGCGGCAGGGTCGGAACAGGAGAGCGCACGAGGGAGCTTCCAGGGGGAAACGCCTGG
TATCTTTATAGTCCTGTCGGGTTTCGCCACCTCTGACTTGAGCGTCGATTTTTGTGATGCTCGTCAGGGG
GGCGGAGCCTATGGAAAAACGCCAGCAACGCGGCCTTTTTACGGTTCCTGGCCTTTTGCTGGCCTTTTGC
TCACATGGCTCGACAGATCT
